>Addgene plasmid #138361 | pLenti-CMVSP6-NR2F2-SV40-PURO | addgene full sequence | sequence record 273243 | Addgene NGS Result
TAATGTGAGTTAGCTCACTCATTAGGCACCCCAGGCTTTACACTTTATGCTTCCGGCTCGTATGTTGTGT
GGAATTGTGAGCGGATAACAATTTCACACAGGAAACAGCTATGACCATGATTACGCCAAGCGCGCAATTA
ACCCTCACTAAAGGGAACAAAAGCTGGAGCTGCAAGCTTAATGTAGTCTTATGCAATACTCTTGTAGTCT
TGCAACATGGTAACGATGAGTTAGCAACATGCCTTACAAGGAGAGAAAAAGCACCGTGCATGCCGATTGG
TGGAAGTAAGGTGGTACGATCGTGCCTTATTAGGAAGGCAACAGACGGGTCTGACATGGATTGGACGAAC
CACTGAATTGCCGCATTGCAGAGATATTGTATTTAAGTGCCTAGCTCGATACATAAACGGGTCTCTCTGG
TTAGACCAGATCTGAGCCTGGGAGCTCTCTGGCTAACTAGGGAACCCACTGCTTAAGCCTCAATAAAGCT
TGCCTTGAGTGCTTCAAGTAGTGTGTGCCCGTCTGTTGTGTGACTCTGGTAACTAGAGATCCCTCAGACC
CTTTTAGTCAGTGTGGAAAATCTCTAGCAGTGGCGCCCGAACAGGGACTTGAAAGCGAAAGGGAAACCAG
AGGAGCTCTCTCGACGCAGGACTCGGCTTGCTGAAGCGCGCACGGCAAGAGGCGAGGGGCGGCGACTGGT
GAGTACGCCAAAAATTTTGACTAGCGGAGGCTAGAAGGAGAGAGATGGGTGCGAGAGCGTCAGTATTAAG
CGGGGGAGAATTAGATCGCGATGGGAAAAAATTCGGTTAAGGCCAGGGGGAAAGAAAAAATATAAATTAA
AACATATAGTATGGGCAAGCAGGGAGCTAGAACGATTCGCAGTTAATCCTGGCCTGTTAGAAACATCAGA
AGGCTGTAGACAAATACTGGGACAGCTACAACCATCCCTTCAGACAGGATCAGAAGAACTTAGATCATTA
TATAATACAGTAGCAACCCTCTATTGTGTGCATCAAAGGATAGAGATAAAAGACACCAAGGAAGCTTTAG
ACAAGATAGAGGAAGAGCAAAACAAAAGTAAGACCACCGCACAGCAAGCGGCCGCTGATCTTCAGACCTG
GAGGAGGAGATATGAGGGACAATTGGAGAAGTGAATTATATAAATATAAAGTAGTAAAAATTGAACCATT
AGGAGTAGCACCCACCAAGGCAAAGAGAAGAGTGGTGCAGAGAGAAAAAAGAGCAGTGGGAATAGGAGCT
TTGTTCCTTGGGTTCTTGGGAGCAGCAGGAAGCACTATGGGCGCAGCGTCAATGACGCTGACGGTACAGG
CCAGACAATTATTGTCTGGTATAGTGCAGCAGCAGAACAATTTGCTGAGGGCTATTGAGGCGCAACAGCA
TCTGTTGCAACTCACAGTCTGGGGCATCAAGCAGCTCCAGGCAAGAATCCTGGCTGTGGAAAGATACCTA
AAGGATCAACAGCTCCTGGGGATTTGGGGTTGCTCTGGAAAACTCATTTGCACCACTGCTGTGCCTTGGA
ATGCTAGTTGGAGTAATAAATCTCTGGAACAGATTTGGAATCACACGACCTGGATGGAGTGGGACAGAGA
AATTAACAATTACACAAGCTTAATACACTCCTTAATTGAAGAATCGCAAAACCAGCAAGAAAAGAATGAA
CAAGAATTATTGGAATTAGATAAATGGGCAAGTTTGTGGAATTGGTTTAACATAACAAATTGGCTGTGGT
ATATAAAATTATTCATAATGATAGTAGGAGGCTTGGTAGGTTTAAGAATAGTTTTTGCTGTACTTTCTAT
AGTGAATAGAGTTAGGCAGGGATATTCACCATTATCGTTTCAGACCCACCTCCCAACCCCGAGGGGACCC
GACAGGCCCGAAGGAATAGAAGAAGAAGGTGGAGAGAGAGACAGAGACAGATCCATTCGATTAGTGAACG
GATCTCGACGGTATCGGTTAACTTTTAAAAGAAAAGGGGGGATTGGGGGGTACAGTGCAGGGGAAAGAAT
AGTAGACATAATAGCAACAGACATACAAACTAAAGAATTACAAAAACAAATTACAAAAATTCAAAATTTT
ATCGATCACGAGACTAGCCTCCTAGCCCGGGCTCGAGCAGCTGAAGCTTGCATGCCTGCAGGGCTATCAA
CTTTGTATAGAAAAGTTGAAGGCCTCTTCGCTATTACGCCAGTCGACCGCCAATTCAATATGGCGTATAT
GGACTCATGCCAATTCAATATGGTGGATCTGGACCTGTGCCAATTCAATATGGCGTATATGGACTCGTGC
CAATTCAATATGGTGGATCTGGACCCCAGCCAATTCAATATGGCGGACTTGGCACCATGCCAATTCAATA
TGGCGGACCTGGCACTGTGCCAACTGGGGAGGGGTCTACTTGGCACGGTGCCAAGTTTGAGGAGGGGTCT
TGGCCCTGTGCCAAGTCCGCCATATTGAATTGGCATGGTGCCAATAATGGCGGCCATATTGGCTATATGC
CAGGATCAATATATAGGCAATATCCAATATGGCCCTATGCCAATATGGCTATTGGCCAGGTTCAATACTA
TGTATTGGCCCTATGCCATATAGTATTCCATATATGGGTTTTCCTATTGACGTAGATAGCCCCTCCCAAT
GGGCGGTCCCATATACCATATATGGGGCTTCCTAATACCGCCCATAGCCACTCCCCCATTGACGTCAATG
GTCTCTATATATGGTCTTTCCTATTGACGTCATATGGGCGGTCCTATTGACGTATATGGCGCCTCCCCCA
TTGACGTCAATTACGGTAAATGGCCCGCCTGGCTCAATGCCCATTGACGTCAATAGGACCACCCACCATT
GACGTCAATGGGATGGCTCATTGCCCATTCATATCCGTTCTCACGCCCCCTATTGACGTCAATGACGGTA
AATGGCCCACTTGGCAGTACATCAATATCTATTAATAGTAACTTGGCAAGTACATTACTATTGGAAGTAC
GCCAGGGTACATTGGCAGTACTCCCATTGACGTCAATGGCGGTAAATGGCCCGCGATGGCTGCCAAGTAC
ATCCCCATTGACGTCAATGGGGAGGGGCAATGACGCAAATGGGCGTTCCATTGACGTAAATGGGCGGTAG
GCGTGCCTAATGGGAGGTCTATATAAGCAATGCTCGTTTAGGGAACCGCCATTCTGCCTGGGGACGTCGG
AGCAAGCTTGATTTAGGTGACACTATAGACAAGTTTGTACAAAAAAGCAGGCTCTCCGCCACCATGGCAA
TGGTAGTCAGCACGTGGCGCGACCCCCAGGACGAGGTGCCCGGCTCACAGGGCAGCCAGGCCTCGCAGGC
GCCGCCCGTGCCCGGCCCGCCGCCCGGCGCCCCGCACACGCCACAGACGCCCGGCCAAGGGGGCCCAGCC
AGCACGCCAGCCCAGACGGCGGCCGGTGGCCAGGGCGGCCCTGGCGGCCCGGGTAGCGACAAGCAGCAGC
AGCAGCAACACATCGAGTGCGTGGTGTGCGGAGACAAGTCGAGCGGCAAGCACTACGGCCAGTTCACGTG
CGAGGGCTGCAAGAGCTTCTTCAAGCGCAGCGTGCGGAGGAACCTGAGCTACACGTGCCGCGCCAACCGG
AACTGTCCCATCGACCAGCACCATCGCAACCAGTGCCAGTACTGCCGCCTCAAAAAGTGCCTCAAAGTGG
GCATGAGACGGGAAGCGGTGCAGAGGGGCAGGATGCCGCCGACCCAGCCGACCCACGGGCAGTTCGCGCT
GACCAACGGGGATCCCCTCAACTGCCACTCGTACCTGTCCGGATATATTTCCCTGCTGTTGCGCGCGGAG
CCCTATCCCACGTCGCGCTTCGGCAGCCAATGCATGCAGCCCAACAACATCATGGGTATCGAGAACATTT
GCGAACTGGCCGCGAGGATGCTCTTCAGCGCCGTCGAGTGGGCCCGGAACATCCCCTTCTTCCCCGACCT
GCAGATCACGGACCAGGTGGCCCTGCTTCGCCTCACCTGGAGCGAGCTGTTTGTGTTGAATGCGGCGCAG
TGCTCCATGCCCCTCCACGTCGCCCCGCTCCTGGCCGCCGCCGGCCTGCATGCTTCGCCCATGTCCGCCG
ACCGGGTGGTCGCCTTTATGGACCACATACGGATCTTCCAAGAGCAAGTGGAGAAGCTCAAGGCGCTGCA
CGTTGACTCAGCCGAGTACAGCTGCCTCAAGGCCATAGTCCTGTTCACCTCAGATGCCTGTGGTCTCTCT
GATGTAGCCCATGTGGAAAGCTTGCAGGAAAAGTCTCAGTGTGCTTTGGAAGAATACGTTAGGAGCCAGT
ACCCCAACCAGCCGACGAGATTCGGAAAGCTTTTGCTTCGCCTCCCTTCCCTCCGCACCGTCTCCTCCTC
AGTCATAGAGCAATTGTTTTTCGTCCGTTTGGTAGGTAAAACCCCCATCGAAACCCTCATCCGGGATATG
TTACTGTCCGGCAGCAGTTTTAACTGGCCGTATATGGCAATTCAATAACACCCAGCTTTCTTGTACAAAG
TGGGTGTGTCAGTTAGGGTGTGGAAAGTCCCCAGGCTCCCCAGCAGGCAGAAGTATGCAAAGCATGCATC
TCAATTAGTCAGCAACCAGGTGTGGAAAGTCCCCAGGCTCCCCAGCAGGCAGAAGTATGCAAAGCATGCA
TCTCAATTAGTCAGCAACCATAGTCCCGCCCCTAACTCCGCCCATCCCGCCCCTAACTCCGCCCAGTTCC
GCCCATTCTCCGCCCCATGGCTGACTAATTTTTTTTATTTATGCAGAGGCCGAGGCCGCCTCGGCCTCTG
AGCTATTCCAGAAGTAGTGAGGAGGCTTTTTTGGAGGCCTAGGCTTTTGCAAAAAGCTTACCATGACCGA
GTACAAGCCCACGGTGCGCCTCGCCACCCGCGACGACGTCCCCAGGGCCGTACGCACCCTCGCCGCCGCG
TTCGCCGACTACCCCGCCACGCGCCACACCGTCGATCCGGACCGCCACATCGAGCGGGTCACCGAGCTGC
AAGAACTCTTCCTCACGCGCGTCGGGCTCGACATCGGCAAGGTGTGGGTCGCGGACGACGGCGCCGCGGT
GGCGGTCTGGACCACGCCGGAGAGCGTCGAAGCGGGGGCGGTGTTCGCCGAGATCGGCCCGCGCATGGCC
GAGTTGAGCGGTTCCCGGCTGGCCGCGCAGCAACAGATGGAAGGCCTCCTGGCGCCGCACCGGCCCAAGG
AGCCCGCGTGGTTCCTGGCCACCGTCGGCGTCTCGCCCGACCACCAGGGCAAGGGTCTGGGCAGCGCCGT
CGTGCTCCCCGGAGTGGAGGCGGCCGAGCGCGCCGGGGTGCCCGCCTTCCTGGAGACCTCCGCGCCCCGC
AACCTCCCCTTCTACGAGCGGCTCGGCTTCACCGTCACCGCCGACGTCGAGGTGCCCGAAGGACCGCGCA
CCTGGTGCATGACCCGCAAGCCCGGTGCCTGACGCCCGCCCCACGACCCGCAGCGCCCGACCGAAAGGAG
CGCACGACCCCATGCATCGATAAAATAAAAGATTTTATTTAGTCTCCAGAAAAAGGGGGGAATGAAAGAC
CCCACCTGTAGGTTTGGCAAGCTAGCTTAAGTAACGCCATTTTGCAAGGCATGGAAAAATACATAACTGA
GAATAGAGAAGTTCAGATCAAGGTCAGGAACAGATGGAACAGCTGAATATGGGCCAAACAGGATATCTGT
GGTAAGCAGTTCCTGCCCCGGCTCAGGGCCAAGAACAGATGGAACAGCTGACAACTTTATTATACATAGT
TGATAATTCACTCGACAATCAACCTCTGGATTACAAAATTTGTGAAAGATTGACTGGTATTCTTAACTAT
GTTGCTCCTTTTACGCTATGTGGATACGCTGCTTTAATGCCTTTGTATCATGCTATTGCTTCCCGTATGG
CTTTCATTTTCTCCTCCTTGTATAAATCCTGGTTGCTGTCTCTTTATGAGGAGTTGTGGCCCGTTGTCAG
GCAACGTGGCGTGGTGTGCACTGTGTTTGCTGACGCAACCCCCACTGGTTGGGGCATTGCCACCACCTGT
CAGCTCCTTTCCGGGACTTTCGCTTTCCCCCTCCCTATTGCCACGGCGGAACTCATCGCCGCCTGCCTTG
CCCGCTGCTGGACAGGGGCTCGGCTGTTGGGCACTGACAATTCCGTGGTGTTGTCGGGGAAGCTGACGTC
CTTTCCATGGCTGCTCGCCTGTGTTGCCACCTGGATTCTGCGCGGGACGTCCTTCTGCTACGTCCCTTCG
GCCCTCAATCCAGCGGACCTTCCTTCCCGCGGCCTGCTGCCGGCTCTGCGGCCTCTTCCGCGTCTTCGCC
TTCGCCCTCAGACGAGTCGGATCTCCCTTTGGGCCGCCTCCCCGCCTGGAATTCGAGCTCGGTACCTTTA
AGACCAATGACTTACAAGGCAGCTGTAGATCTTAGCCACTTTTTAAAAGAAAAGGGGGGACTGGAAGGGC
TAATTCACTCCCAACGAAGACAAGATCTGCTTTTTGCTTGTACTGGGTCTCTCTGGTTAGACCAGATCTG
AGCCTGGGAGCTCTCTGGCTAACTAGGGAACCCACTGCTTAAGCCTCAATAAAGCTTGCCTTGAGTGCTT
CAAGTAGTGTGTGCCCGTCTGTTGTGTGACTCTGGTAACTAGAGATCCCTCAGACCCTTTTAGTCAGTGT
GGAAAATCTCTAGCAGTAGTAGTTCATGTCATCTTATTATTCAGTATTTATAACTTGCAAAGAAATGAAT
ATCAGAGAGTGAGAGGAACTTGTTTATTGCAGCTTATAATGGTTACAAATAAAGCAATAGCATCACAAAT
TTCACAAATAAAGCATTTTTTTCACTGCATTCTAGTTGTGGTTTGTCCAAACTCATCAATGTATCTTATC
ATGTCTGGCTCTAGCTATCCCGCCCCTAACTCCGCCCATCCCGCCCCTAACTCCGCCCAGTTCCGCCCAT
TCTCCGCCCCATGGCTGACTAATTTTTTTTATTTATGCAGAGGCCGAGGCCGCCTCGGCCTCTGAGCTAT
TCCAGAAGTAGTGAGGAGGCTTTTTTGGAGGCCTAGGGACGTACCCAATTCGCCCTATAGTGAGTCGTAT
TACGCGCGCTCACTGGCCGTCGTTTTACAACGTCGTGACTGGGAAAACCCTGGCGTTACCCAACTTAATC
GCCTTGCAGCACATCCCCCTTTCGCCAGCTGGCGTAATAGCGAAGAGGCCCGCACCGATCGCCCTTCCCA
ACAGTTGCGCAGCCTGAATGGCGAATGGG
[124 nt withheld, positions 7310-7433]
C
[91 nt withheld, positions 7435-7525]
A
[49 nt withheld, positions 7527-7575]
CCTTTGACGTTGGAGTCCACGTTCTTT
[37 nt withheld, positions 7603-7639]
ACCCTATCTCGGTCTATTCTTTTGATTTATAAGGGATTTTGCCGATTTCGGCCTATTGGTTAAAAAATGA
GCTGATTTAACAAAAATTTAACGCGAATTTTAACAAAATATTAACGCTTACAATTTAGGTGGCACTTTTC
GGGGAAATGTGCGCGGAACCCCTATTTGTTTATTTTTCTAAATACATTCAAATATGTATCCGCTCATGAG
ACAATAACCCTGATAAATGCTTCAATAATATTGAAAAAGGAAGAGTATGAGTATTCAACATTTCCGTGTC
GCCCTTATTCCCTTTTTTGCGGCATTTTGCCTTCCTGTTTTTGCTCACCCAGAAACGCTGGTGAAAGTAA
AAGATGCTGAAGATCAGTTGGGTGCACGAGTGGGTTACATCGAACTGGATCTCAACAGCGGTAAGATCCT
TGAGAGTTTTCGCCCCGAAGAACGTTTTCCAATGATGAGCACTTTTAAAGTTCTGCTATGTGGCGCGGTA
TTATCCCGTATTGACGCCGGGCAAGAGCAACTCGGTCGCCGCATACACTATTCTCAGAATGACTTGGTTG
AGTACTCACCAGTCACAGAAAAGCATCTTACGGATGGCATGACAGTAAGAGAATTATGCAGTGCTGCCAT
AACCATGAGTGATAACACTGCGGCCAACTTACTTCTGACAACGATCGGAGGACCGAAGGAGCTAACCGCT
TTTTTGCACAACATGGGGGATCATGTAACTCGCCTTGATCGTTGGGAACCGGAGCTGAATGAAGCCATAC
CAAACGACGAGCGTGACACCACGATGCCTGTAGCAATGGCAACAACGTTGCGCAAACTATTAACTGGCGA
ACTACTTACTCTAGCTTCCCGGCAACAATTAATAGACTGGATGGAGGCGGATAAAGTTGCAGGACCACTT
CTGCGCTCGGCCCTTCCGGCTGGCTGGTTTATTGCTGATAAATCTGGAGCCGGTGAGCGTGGGTCTCGCG
GTATCATTGCAGCACTGGGGCCAGATGGTAAGCCCTCCCGTATCGTAGTTATCTACACGACGGGGAGTCA
GGCAACTATGGATGAACGAAATAGACAGATCGCTGAGATAGGTGCCTCACTGATTAAGCATTGGTAACTG
TCAGACCAAGTTTACTCATATATACTTTAGATTGATTTAAAACTTCATTTTTAATTTAAAAGGATCTAGG
TGAAGATCCTTTTTGATAATCTCATGACCAAAATCCCTTAACGTGAGTTTTCGTTCCACTGAGCGTCAGA
CCCCGTAGAAAAGATCAAAGGATCTTCTTGAGATCCTTTTTTTCTGCGCGTAATCTGCTGCTTGCAAACA
AAAAAACCACCGCTACCAGCGGTGGTTTGTTTGCCGGATCAAGAGCTACCAACTCTTTTTCCGAAGGTAA
CTGGCTTCAGCAGAGCGCAGATACCAAATACTGTTCTTCTAGTGTAGCCGTAGTTAGGCCACCACTTCAA
GAACTCTGTAGCACCGCCTACATACCTCGCTCTGCTAATCCTGTTACCAGTGGCTGCTGCCAGTGGCGAT
AAGTCGTGTCTTACCGGGTTGGACTCAAGACGATAGTTACCGGATAAGGCGCAGCGGTCGGGCTGAACGG
GGGGTTCGTGCACACAGCCCAGCTTGGAGCGAACGACCTACACCGAACTGAGATACCTACAGCGTGAGCT
ATGAGAAAGCGCCACGCTTCCCGAAGGGAGAAAGGCGGACAGGTATCCGGTAAGCGGCAGGGTCGGAACA
GGAGAGCGCACGAGGGAGCTTCCAGGGGGAAACGCCTGGTATCTTTATAGTCCTGTCGGGTTTCGCCACC
TCTGACTTGAGCGTCGATTTTTGTGATGCTCGTCAGGGGGGCGGAGCCTATGGAAAAACGCCAGCAACGC
GGCCTTTTTACGGTTCCTGGCCTTTTGCTGGCCTTTTGCTCACATGTTCTTTCCTGCGTTATCCCCTGAT
TCTGTGGATAACCGTATTACCGCCTTTGAGTGAGCTGATACCGCTCGCCGCAGCCGAACGACCGAGCGCA
GCGAGTCAGTGAGCGAGGAAGCGGAAGAGCGCCCAATACGCAAACCGCCTCTCCCCGCGCGTTGGCCGAT
TCATTAATGCAGCTGGCACGACAGGTTTCCCGACTGGAAAGCGGGCAGTGAGCGCAACGCAAT
Features (pLannotate 1.2.2; 35 found; start..end, strand, type, name):
      1..22      +  protein_bind   CAP binding site: CAP binding activates transcription in the presence of cAMP. E. coli catabolite activator protein
     37..67      +  promoter       lac promoter: promoter for the E. coli lac operon
     75..91      +  protein_bind   lac operator: The lac repressor binds to the lac operator to inhibit transcription in E. coli. This inhibition can be relieved by adding lactose or isopropyl-β-D-thiogalactopyranoside (IPTG). lac repressor encoded by lacI
    136..154     +  promoter       T3 promoter: promoter for bacteriophage T3 RNA polymerase
    182..408     +  promoter       RSV promoter: Rous sarcoma virus enhancer/promoter
    409..589     +  LTR            5' LTR (truncated): truncated 5' long terminal repeat (LTR) from HIV-1
    636..761     +  misc_feature   HIV-1 Ψ: packaging signal of human immunodeficiency virus type 1
    745..1108    +  CDS            HIV-1 gag (fragment): gag protein from human immunodeficiency virus 1; gag
   1254..1487    +  misc_feature   RRE: The Rev response element (RRE) of HIV-1 allows for Rev-dependent mRNA export from the nucleus to the cytoplasm.
   1864..1964    +  CDS            Rev (fragment): human immunodeficiency virus 1 (HIV-1) Rev protein; rev; enhances nuclear export of unspliced and incompletely spliced viral mRNAs
   1983..2100    +  misc_feature   cPPT/CTS: central polypurine tract and central termination sequence of HIV-1
   2144..2162    -  misc_feature   MCS (fragment): pUC18/19 multiple cloning site
   2168..2188    +  protein_bind   attB4: mutant version of attB; core recombination site for the Gateway® BP reaction BP Clonase™
   2191..2212    -  CDS            lacZα (fragment): LacZα fragment of β-galactosidase; lacZ fragment
   2219..3196    +  promoter       CMV IE94 promoter: enhancer/promoter region of simian cytomegalovirus major immediate early transcription unit IE94
   3231..3249    +  promoter       SP6 promoter: promoter for bacteriophage SP6 RNA polymerase
   3249..3273    +  protein_bind   attB1: mutant version of attB; recombination site for the Gateway® BP reaction BP Clonase™
   3284..4525    +  CDS            NR2F2: COT2_HUMAN - Also known as ARP1, TFCOUP2. Experimental evidence at protein level: Swiss-Prot protein existence level 1. Ligand-activated transcription factor. Activated by high concentrations of 9-cis-retinoic acid and all-trans-retinoic acid, but not by dexamethasone, cortisol or progesterone (in vitro). Regulation of the apolipoprotein A-I gene transcription. Binds to DNA site A. May be required to establish ovary identity during early gonad development (PubMed:29478779). From Homo sapiens (Human).
   4533..4553    -  protein_bind   attB2: mutant version of attB; core recombination site for the Gateway® BP reaction BP Clonase™
   4554..4883    +  promoter       SV40 promoter: SV40 enhancer and early promoter
   4893..5492    +  CDS            PuroR: puromycin N-acetyltransferase; pac from Streptomyces alboniger; confers resistance to puromycin
   5591..5782    +  LTR            5' LTR (fragment): 5' long terminal repeat from murine embryonic stem cell virus
   5792..5812    -  protein_bind   attB3: mutant version of attB; core recombination site for the Gateway® BP reaction BP Clonase™
   5827..6415    +  misc_feature   WPRE: woodchuck hepatitis virus posttranscriptional regulatory element
   6432..6500    +  CDS            nef (fragment): NEF_HV1Z2 - Experimental evidence at protein level: Swiss-Prot protein existence level 1. Extracellular Nef protein targets CD4(+) T-lymphocytes for apoptosis by interacting with CXCR4 surface receptors. From Human immunodeficiency virus type 1 group M subtype D (isolate Z2/CDC-Z34) (HIV-1).
   6502..6735    +  LTR            3' LTR (ΔU3): self-inactivating 3' long terminal repeat (LTR) from HIV-1
   6807..6928    +  polyA_signal   SV40 poly(A) signal: SV40 polyadenylation signal
   6968..7103    +  rep_origin     SV40 ori: SV40 origin of replication
   7124..7142    -  promoter       T7 promoter: promoter for bacteriophage T7 RNA polymerase
   7150..7305    +  CDS            lacZα (fragment): LacZα fragment of β-galactosidase; lacZ fragment
   7310..7738    +  rep_origin     f1 ori (sequence partly withheld): f1 bacteriophage origin of replication; arrow indicates direction of (+) strand synthesis
   7791..7895    +  promoter       AmpR promoter: bla
   7896..8756    +  CDS            AmpR: β-lactamase; bla; confers resistance to ampicillin, carbenicillin, and related antibiotics
   8927..9515    +  rep_origin     ori: high-copy-number ColE1/pMB1/pBR322/pUC origin of replication
   9698..9790    +  CDS            lacI (fragment): lac repressor; lacI; The lac repressor binds to the lac operator to inhibit transcription in E. coli. This inhibition can be relieved by adding lactose or isopropyl-β-D-thiogalactopyranoside (IPTG).
