[The description below was written by a language model from this plasmid's Addgene catalogue record and pLannotate feature annotations shown in this document.]
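Description:
pLenti-CMVSP6-NR2F2-SV40-PURO is a lentiviral mammalian expression plasmid of about 9.8 kb that delivers the human nuclear receptor NR2F2 (COUP-TFII) together with a puromycin selection cassette. It is propagated in E. coli through a high-copy ColE1/pUC-type origin and selected with ampicillin (AmpR); an f1 origin and an SV40 origin are also annotated in the backbone. The viral framework has the layout of a self-inactivating HIV-1 vector. An RSV promoter is fused to a truncated 5' LTR to drive genomic RNA production in packaging cells. It is followed by the Ψ packaging signal with a gag fragment, the Rev response element for Rev-dependent nuclear export, and the cPPT/CTS. Downstream of the payload sit a WPRE, which enhances transcript expression, a ΔU3 3' LTR and an SV40 polyadenylation signal.

The payload was assembled by multisite Gateway recombination, as shown by the attB4, attB1, attB2 and attB3 sites separating its three modules. The first module is the "CMVSP6" element, annotated as the simian cytomegalovirus IE94 enhancer/promoter followed by an SP6 phage promoter, so it provides strong expression in mammalian cells. The SP6 site could in principle also support in vitro transcription. The second module is the NR2F2 coding sequence, with no epitope tag or reporter annotated. The third is an SV40 enhancer/early promoter driving puromycin N-acetyltransferase, followed by a short fragment annotated as a murine embryonic stem cell virus LTR. Transduced cells therefore express NR2F2 and can be enriched with puromycin. The associated publication concerns NR2F2's role in arteriovenous gene regulation in endothelial cells, which is consistent with use for NR2F2 overexpression in that setting.
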