Addgene plasmid #138361: pLenti-CMVSP6-NR2F2-SV40-PURO
Purpose: Lentiviral plasmid contains human NR2F2 driven by CMVSP6 and puromycin resistance for selection
Depositing lab: Nathan Lawson. Depositing organization: University of Massachusetts, Worcester. Publication: Genomic Characterization of Endothelial Enhancers Reveals a Multifunctional Role for NR2F2 in Regulation of Arteriovenous Gene Expression. Sissaoui S, Yu J, Yan A, Li R, Zhu LJ, Kucukural A, Yukselen O, Lawson ND. Circ Res. 2020 Feb 17. doi: 10.1161/CIRCRESAHA.119.316075. PubMed 32065070.
Backbone
  Vector backbone: Lentiviral
  Total vector size (bp): 9792
  Vector type: Mammalian Expression
  Selectable markers: Puromycin
Growth in bacteria
  Bacterial resistance: Ampicillin, 100 μg/mL
  Growth temperature: 37°C
  Growth strain: DH5alpha
  Copy number: Unknown
Gene/Insert
  Gene/Insert name: Human NR2F2, with puromycin driven by SV40 for selection (alt name: Human COUP-TFII)
  Species: H. sapiens (human)
  Cloning method: Gateway Cloning
  Sequencing primers: 5′ T7; 3′ T3
Terms and licenses: Academic/Nonprofit Terms; Industry Terms: Not Available to Industry
How to cite: pLenti-CMVSP6-NR2F2-SV40-PURO was a gift from Nathan Lawson (Addgene plasmid # 138361 ; http://n2t.net/addgene:138361 ; RRID:Addgene_138361)
